>Addgene plasmid #116431 | pHAGE-MAP3K4-P27_P28insP | addgene full sequence | sequence record 252425 | Addgene NGS Result
TGGAAGGGCTAATTCACTCCCAAAGAAGACAAGATATCCTTGATCTGTGGATCTACCACACACAAGGCTA
CTTCCCTGATTAGCAGAACTACACACCAGGGCCAGGGGTCAGATATCCACTGACCTTTGGATGGTGCTAC
AAGCTAGTACCAGTTGAGCCAGATAAGGTAGAAGAGGCCAATAAAGGAGAGAACACCAGCTTGTTACACC
CTGTGAGCCTGCATGGGATGGATGACCCGGAGAGAGAAGTGTTAGAGTGGAGGTTTGACAGCCGCCTAGC
ATTTCATCACGTGGCCCGAGAGCTGCATCCGGAGTACTTCAAGAACTGCTGATATCGAGCTTGCTACAAG
GGACTTTCCGCTGGGGACTTTCCAGGGAGGCGTGGCCTGGGCGGGACTGGGGAGTGGCGAGCCCTCAGAT
CCTGCATATAAGCAGCTGCTTTTTGCCTGTACTGGGTCTCTCTGGTTAGACCAGATCTGAGCCTGGGAGC
TCTCTGGCTAACTAGGGAACCCACTGCTTAAGCCTCAATAAAGCTTGCCTTGAGTGCTTCAAGTAGTGTG
TGCCCGTCTGTTGTGTGACTCTGGTAACTAGAGATCCCTCAGACCCTTTTAGTCAGTGTGGAAAATCTCT
AGCAGTGGCGCCCGAACAGGGACTTGAAAGCGAAAGGGAAACCAGAGGAGCTCTCTCGACGCAGGACTCG
GCTTGCTGAAGCGCGCACGGCAAGAGGCGAGGGGCGGCGACTGGTGAGTACGCCAAAAATTTTGACTAGC
GGAGGCTAGAAGGAGAGAGATGGGTGCGAGAGCGTCAGTATTAAGCGGGGGAGAATTAGATCGCGATGGG
AAAAAATTCGGTTAAGGCCAGGGGGAAAGAAAAAATATAAATTAAAACATATAGTATGGGCAAGCAGGGA
GCTAGAACGATTCGCAGTTAATCCTGGCCTGTTAGAAACATCAGAAGGCTGTAGACAAATACTGGGACAG
CTACAACCATCCCTTCAGACAGGATCAGAAGAACTTAGATCATTATATAATACAGTAGCAACCCTCTATT
GTGTGCATCAAAGGATAGAGATAAAAGACACCAAGGAAGCTTTAGACAAGATAGAGGAAGAGCAAAACAA
AAGTAAGACCACCGCACAGCAAGCGGCCGGCCGCTGATCTTCAGACCTGGAGGAGGAGATATGAGGGACA
ATTGGAGAAGTGAATTATATAAATATAAAGTAGTAAAAATTGAACCATTAGGAGTAGCACCCACCAAGGC
AAAGAGAAGAGTGGTGCAGAGAGAAAAAAGAGCAGTGGGAATAGGAGCTTTGTTCCTTGGGTTCTTGGGA
GCAGCAGGAAGCACTATGGGCGCAGCGTCAATGACGCTGACGGTACAGGCCAGACAATTATTGTCTGGTA
TAGTGCAGCAGCAGAACAATTTGCTGAGGGCTATTGAGGCGCAACAGCATCTGTTGCAACTCACAGTCTG
GGGCATCAAGCAGCTCCAGGCAAGAATCCTGGCTGTGGAAAGATACCTAAAGGATCAACAGCTCCTGGGG
ATTTGGGGTTGCTCTGGAAAACTCATTTGCACCACTGCTGTGCCTTGGAATGCTAGTTGGAGTAATAAAT
CTCTGGAACAGATTTGGAATCACACGACCTGGATGGAGTGGGACAGAGAAATTAACAATTACACAAGCTT
AATACACTCCTTAATTGAAGAATCGCAAAACCAGCAAGAAAAGAATGAACAAGAATTATTGGAATTAGAT
AAATGGGCAAGTTTGTGGAATTGGTTTAACATAACAAATTGGCTGTGGTATATAAAATTATTCATAATGA
TAGTAGGAGGCTTGGTAGGTTTAAGAATAGTTTTTGCTGTACTTTCTATAGTGAATAGAGTTAGGCAGGG
ATATTCACCATTATCGTTTCAGACCCACCTCCCAACCCCGAGGGGACCCGACAGGCCCGAAGGAATAGAA
GAAGAAGGTGGAGAGAGAGACAGAGACAGATCCATTCGATTAGTGAACGGATCTCGACGGTATCGCCGAA
TTCACAAATGGCAGTATTCATCCACAATTTTAAAAGAAAAGGGGGGATTGGGGGGTACAGTGCAGGGGAA
AGAATAGTAGACATAATAGCAACAGACATACAAACTAAAGAATTACAAAAACAAATTACAAAAATTCAAA
ATTTTCGGGTTTATTACAGGGACAGCAGAGATCCAGTTTGGACTAGTCGTGAGGCTCCGGTGCCCGTCAG
TGGGCAGAGCGCACATCGCCCACAGTCCCCGAGAAGTTGGGGGGAGGGGTCGGCAATTGAACCGGTGCCT
AGAGAAGGTGGCGCGGGGTAAACTGGGAAAGTGATGTCGTGTACTGGCTCCGCCTTTTTCCCGAGGGTGG
GGGAGAACCGTATATAAGTGCAGTAGTCGCCGTGAACGTTCTTTTTCGCAACGGGTTTGCCGCCAGAACA
CAGGTAAGTGCCGTGTGTGGTTCCCGCGGGCCTGGCCTCTTTACGGGTTATGGCCCTTGCGTGCCTTGAA
TTACTTCCACCTGGCTGCAGTACGTGATTCTTGATCCCGAGCTTCGGGTTGGAAGTGGGTGGGAGAGTTC
GAGGCCTTGCGCTTAAGGAGCCCCTTCGCCTCGTGCTTGAGTTGAGGCCTGGCCTGGGCGCTGGGGCCGC
CGCGTGCGAATCTGGTGGCACCTTCGCGCCTGTCTCGCTGCTTTCGATAAGTCTCTAGCCATTTAAAATT
TTTGATGACCTGCTGCGACGCTTTTTTTCTGGCAAGATAGTCTTGTAAATGCGGGCCAAGATCTGCACAC
TGGTATTTCGGTTTTTGGGGCCGCGGGCGGCGACGGGGCCCGTGCGTCCCAGCGCACATGTTCGGCGAGG
CGGGGCCTGCGAGCGCGGCCACCGAGAATCGGACGGGGGTAGTCTCAAGCTGGCCGGCCTGCTCTGGTGC
CTGGCCTCGCGCCGCCGTGTATCGCCCCGCCCTGGGCGGCAAGGCTGGCCCGGTCGGCACCAGTTGCGTG
AGCGGAAAGATGGCCGCTTCCCGGCCCTGCTGCAGGGAGCTCAAAATGGAGGACGCGGCGCTCGGGAGAG
CGGGCGGGTGAGTCACCCACACAAAGGAAAAGGGCCTTTCCGTCCTCAGCCGTCGCTTCATGTGACTCCA
CGGAGTACCGGGCGCCGTCCAGGCACCTCGATTAGTTCTCGAGCTTTTGGAGTACGTCGTCTTTAGGTTG
GGGGGAGGGGTTTTATGCGATGGAGTTTCCCCACACTGAGTGGGTGGAGACTGAAGTTAGGCCAGCTTGG
CACTTGATGTAATTCTCCTTGGAATTTGCCCTTTTTGAGTTTGGATCTTGGTTCATTCTCAAGCCTCAGA
CAGTGGTTCAAAGTTTTTTTCTTCCATTTCAGGTGTCGTGAAGCGGCCCTGCAGATATCAACAAGTTTGT
ACAAAAAAGCAGGCTTCATGAGAGAAGCCGCTGCCGCGCTGGTCCCTCCTCCCGCCTTTGCCGTCACGCC
TGCCGCCGCCATGGAGGAGCCGCCGCCACCGCCGCCGCCGCCGCCACCACCGCCACCGGAACCCGAGACC
GAGTCAGAACCCGAGTGCTGCTTGGCGGCGAGGCAAGAGGGCACATTGGGAGATTCAGCTTGCAAGAGTC
CTGAATCTGATCTAGAAGACTTCTCCGATGAAACAAATACAGAGAATCTTTATGGTACCTCTCCCCCCAG
CACACCTCGACAGATGAAACGCATGTCAACCAAACATCAGAGGAATAATGTGGGGAGGCCAGCCAGTCGG
TCTAATTTGAAAGAAAAAATGAATGCACCAAATCAGCCTCCACATAAAGACACTGGAAAAACAGTGGAGA
ATGTGGAAGAATACAGCTATAAGCAGGAGAAAAAGATCCGAGCAGCTCTTAGAACAACAGAGCGTGATCA
TAAAAAAAATGTACAGTGCTCATTCATGTTAGACTCAGTGGGTGGATCTTTGCCAAAAAAATCAATTCCA
GATGTGGATCTCAATAAGCCTTACCTCAGCCTTGGCTGTAGCAATGCTAAGCTTCCAGTATCTGTGCCCA
TGCCTATAGCCAGACCTGCACGCCAGACTTCTAGGACTGACTGTCCAGCAGATCGTTTAAAGTTTTTTGA
AACTTTACGACTTTTGCTAAAGCTTACCTCAGTCTCAAAGAAAAAAGACAGGGAGCAAAGAGGACAAGAA
AATACGTCTGGTTTCTGGCTTAACCGATCTAACGAACTGATCTGGTTAGAGCTACAAGCCTGGCATGCAG
GACGGACAATTAACGACCAGGACTTCTTTTTATATACAGCCCGTCAAGCCATCCCAGATATTATTAATGA
AATCCTTACTTTCAAAGTCGACTATGGGAGCTTCGCCTTTGTTAGAGATAGAGCTGGTTTTAATGGTACT
TCAGTAGAAGGGCAGTGCAAAGCCACTCCTGGAACAAAGATTGTAGGTTACTCAACACATCATGAGCATC
TCCAACGCCAGAGGGTCTCATTTGAGCAGGTAAAACGGATAATGGAGCTGCTAGAGTACATAGAAGCACT
TTATCCATCATTGCAGGCTCTTCAGAAGGACTATGAAAAATATGCTGCAAAAGACTTCCAGGACAGGGTG
CAGGCACTCTGTTTGTGGTTAAACATCACAAAAGACTTAAATCAGAAATTAAGGATTATGGGCACTGTTT
TGGGCATCAAGAATTTATCAGACATTGGCTGGCCAGTGTTTGAAATCCCTTCCCCTCGACCATCCAAAGG
TAATGAGCCGGAGTATGAGGGTGATGACACAGAAGGAGAATTAAAGGAGTTGGAAAGTAGTACGGATGAG
AGTGAAGAAGAACAAATCTCTGATCCTAGGGTACCGGAAATCAGACAGCCCATAGATAACAGCTTCGACA
TCCAGTCGCGGGACTGCATATCCAAGAAGCTTGAGAGGCTCGAATCTGAGGATGATTCTCTTGGCTGGGG
AGCACCAGACTGGAGCACAGAAGCAGGCTTTAGTAGACATTGTCTGACTTCTATTTATAGACCATTTGTA
GACAAAGCACTGAAGCAGATGGGGTTAAGAAAGTTAATTTTAAGACTTCACAAGCTAATGGATGGTTCCT
TGCAAAGGGCACGTATAGCATTGGTAAAGAACGATCGTCCAGTGGAGTTTTCTGAATTTCCAGATCCCAT
GTGGGGTTCAGATTATGTGCAGTTGTCAAGGACACCACCTTCATCTGAGGAGAAATGCAGTGCTGTGTCG
TGGGAGGAGCTGAAGGCCATGGATTTACCTTCATTCGAACCTGCCTTCCTAGTTCTCTGCCGAGTCCTTC
TGAATGTCATACATGAGTGTCTGAAGTTAAGATTGGAGCAGAGACCTGCTGGAGAACCATCTCTCTTGAG
TATTAAGCAGCTGGTGAGAGAGTGTAAGGAGGTCCTGAAGGGCGGCCTGCTGATGAAGCAGTACTACCAG
TTCATGCTGCAGGAGGTTCTGGAGGACTTGGAGAAGCCCGACTGCAACATTGACGCTTTTGAAGAGGATC
TACATAAAATGCTTATGGTGTATTTTGATTACATGAGAAGCTGGATCCAAATGCTACAGCAATTACCTCA
AGCATCGCATAGTTTAAAAAATCTGTTAGAAGAAGAATGGAATTTCACCAAAGAAATAACTCATTACATA
CGGGGAGGAGAAGCACAGGCCGGGAAGCTTTTCTGTGACATTGCAGGAATGCTGCTGAAATCTACAGGAA
GTTTTTTAGAATTTGGCTTACAGGAGAGCTGTGCTGAATTTTGGACTAGTGCGGATGACAGCAGTGCTTC
CGACGAAATCAGGAGGTCTGTTATAGAGATCAGTCGAGCCCTGAAGGAGCTCTTCCATGAAGCCAGAGAA
AGGGCTTCCAAAGCACTTGGATTTGCTAAAATGTTGAGAAAGGACCTGGAAATAGCAGCAGAATTCAGGC
TTTCAGCCCCAGTTAGAGACCTCCTGGATGTTCTGAAATCAAAACAGTATGTCAAGGTGCAAATTCCTGG
GTTAGAAAACTTGCAAATGTTTGTTCCAGACACTCTTGCTGAGGAGAAGAGTATTATTTTGCAGTTACTC
AATGCAGCTGCAGGAAAGGACTGTTCAAAAGATTCAGATGACGTACTCATCGATGCCTATCTGCTTCTGA
CCAAGCACGGTGATCGAGCCCGTGATTCAGAGGACAGCTGGGGCACCTGGGAGGCACAGCCTGTCAAAGT
CGTGCCTCAGGTGGAGACTGTTGACACCCTGAGAAGCATGCAGGTGGATAATCTTTTACTAGTTGTCATG
CAGTCTGCGCATCTCACAATTCAGAGAAAAGCTTTCCAGCAGTCCATTGAGGGACTTATGACTCTGTGCC
AGGAGCAGACATCCAGTCAGCCGGTCATCGCCAAAGCTTTGCAGCAGCTGAAGAATGATGCATTGGAGCT
ATGCAACAGGATAAGCAATGCCATTGACCGCGTGGACCACATGTTCACATCAGAATTTGATGCTGAGGTT
GATGAATCTGAATCTGTCACCTTGCAACAGTACTACCGAGAAGCAATGATTCAGGGGTACAATTTTGGAT
TTGAGTATCATAAAGAAGTTGTTCGTTTGATGTCTGGGGAGTTTAGACAGAAGATAGGAGACAAATATAT
AAGCTTTGCCCGGAAGTGGATGAATTATGTCCTGACTAAATGTGAGAGTGGTAGAGGTACAAGACCCAGG
TGGGCGACTCAAGGATTTGATTTTCTACAAGCAATTGAACCTGCCTTTATTTCAGCTTTACCAGAAGATG
ACTTCTTGAGTTTACAAGCCTTGATGAATGAATGCATTGGCCATGTCATAGGAAAACCACACAGTCCTGT
TACAGGTTTGTACCTTGCCATTCATCGGAACAGCCCCCGTCCTATGAAGGTACCTCGATGCCATAGTGAC
CCTCCTAACCCACACCTCATTATCCCCACTCCAGAGGGATTCAGCACTCGGAGCATGCCTTCCGACGCGC
GGAGCCATGGCAGCCCTGCTGCTGCTGCTGCTGCTGCTGCTGCTGCTGTTGCTGCCAGTCGGCCCAGCCC
CTCTGGTGGTGACTCTGTGCTGCCCAAATCCATCAGCAGTGCCCATGATACCAGGGGTTCCAGCGTTCCT
GAAAATGATCGATTGGCTTCCATAGCTGCTGAATTGCAGTTTAGGTCCCTGAGTCGTCACTCAAGCCCCA
CGGAGGAGCGAGATGAACCAGCATATCCAAGAGGAGATTCAAGTGGGTCCACAAGAAGAAGTTGGGAACT
TCGGACACTAATCAGCCAGAGTAAAGATACTGCTTCTAAACTAGGACCCATAGAAGCTATCCAGAAGTCA
GTCCGATTGTTTGAAGAAAAGAGGTACCGAGAAATGAGGAGAAAGAATATCATTGGTCAAGTTTGTGATA
CGCCTAAGTCCTATGATAATGTTATGCACGTTGGCTTGAGGAAGGTGACCTTCAAATGGCAAAGAGGAAA
CAAAATTGGAGAAGGCCAGTATGGGAAGGTGTACACCTGCATCAGCGTCGACACCGGGGAGCTGATGGCC
ATGAAAGAGATTCGATTTCAACCTAATGACCATAAGACTATCAAGGAAACTGCAGACGAATTGAAAATAT
TCGAAGGCATCAAACACCCCAATCTGGTTCGGTATTTTGGTGTGGAGCTCCATAGAGAAGAAATGTACAT
CTTCATGGAGTACTGCGATGAGGGGACTTTAGAAGAGGTGTCAAGGCTGGGACTTCAGGAACATGTGATT
AGGCTGTATTCAAAGCAGATCACCATTGCGATCAACGTCCTCCATGAGCATGGCATAGTCCACCGTGACA
TTAAAGGTGCCAATATCTTCCTTACCTCATCTGGATTAATCAAACTGGGAGATTTTGGATGTTCAGTAAA
GCTCAAAAACAATGCCCAGACCATGCCTGGTGAAGTGAACAGCACCCTGGGGACAGCAGCATACATGGCA
CCTGAAGTCATCACTCGTGCCAAAGGAGAGGGCCATGGGCGTGCGGCCGACATCTGGAGTCTGGGGTGTG
TTGTCATAGAGATGGTGACTGGCAAGAGGCCTTGGCATGAGTATGAGCACAACTTTCAAATTATGTATAA
AGTGGGGATGGGACATAAGCCACCAATCCCTGAAAGATTAAGCCCTGAAGGAAAGGACTTCCTTTCTCAC
TGCCTTGAGAGTGACCCAAAGATGAGATGGACCGCCAGCCAGCTCCTCGACCATTCGTTTGTCAAGGTTT
GCACAGATGAAGAATGAGACCCAGCTTTCTTGTACAAAGTGGTGATATCCAATTAACCCTCACTAAAGGA
TTGTGTTTAAGAAATATGATGAGCCCTATAGTGAGTCGTATTACCACCCAACTTTTCTATACAAAGTGGT
TGATATCCAGCACAGTGGCGGCCGCTCGAGTCTAGAGGGCCCGCGGTTCGAAGGTAAGCCTATCCCTAAC
CCTCTCCTCGGTCTCGATTCTACGCGTACCGGTTAGTAATGAGATCCCTCCCCCCCCCCTAACGTTACTG
GCCGAAGCCGCTTGGAATAAGGCCGGTGTGCGTTTGTCTATATGTTATTTTCCACCATATTGCCGTCTTT
TGGCAATGTGAGGGCCCGGAAACCTGGCCCTGTCTTCTTGACGAGCATTCCTAGGGGTCTTTCCCCTCTC
GCCAAAGGAATGCAAGGTCTGTTGAATGTCGTGAAGGAAGCAGTTCCTCTGGAAGCTTCTTGAAGACAAA
CAACGTCTGTAGCGACCCTTTGCAGGCAGCGGAACCCCCCACCTGGCGACAGGTGCCTCTGCGGCCAAAA
GCCACGTGTATAAGATACACCTGCAAAGGCGGCACAACCCCAGTGCCACGTTGTGAGTTGGATAGTTGTG
GAAAGAGTCAAATGGCTCTCCTCAAGCGTATTCAACAAGGGGCTGAAGGATGCCCAGAAGGTACCCCATT
GTATGGGATCTGATCTGGGGCCTCGGTGCACATGCTTTACATGTGTTTAGTCGAGGTTAAAAAAACGTCT
AGGCCCCCCGAACCACGGGGACGTGGTTTTCCTTTGAAAAACACGATGATAATATGGCCACACATATGAC
CGAGTACAAGCCCACGGTGCGCCTCGCCACCCGCGACGACGTCCCCAGGGCCGTACGCACCCTCGCCGCC
GCGTTCGCCGACTACCCCGCCACGCGCCACACCGTCGATCCGGACCGCCACATCGAGCGGGTCACCGAGC
TGCAAGAACTCTTCCTCACGCGCGTCGGGCTCGACATCGGCAAGGTGTGGGTCGCGGACGACGGCGCCGC
GGTGGCGGTCTGGACCACGCCGGAGAGCGTCGAAGCGGGGGCGGTGTTCGCCGAGATCGGCCCGCGCATG
GCCGAGTTGAGCGGTTCCCGGCTGGCCGCGCAGCAACAGATGGAAGGCCTCCTGGCGCCGCACCGGCCCA
AGGAGCCCGCGTGGTTCCTGGCCACCGTCGGCGTCTCGCCCGACCACCAGGGCAAGGGTCTGGGCAGCGC
CGTCGTGCTCCCCGGAGTGGAGGCGGCCGAGCGCGCCGGGGTGCCCGCCTTCCTGGAGACCTCCGCGCCC
CGCAACCTCCCCTTCTACGAGCGGCTCGGCTTCACCGTCACCGCCGACGTCGAGGTGCCCGAAGGACCGC
GCACCTGGTGCATGACCCGCAAGCCCGGTGCCTAAATCGATAGATCCTAATCAACCTCTGGATTACAAAA
TTTGTGAAAGATTGACTGGTATTCTTAACTATGTTGCTCCTTTTACGCTATGTGGATACGCTGCTTTAAT
GCCTTTGTATCATGCTATTGCTTCCCGTATGGCTTTCATTTTCTCCTCCTTGTATAAATCCTGGTTGCTG
TCTCTTTATGAGGAGTTGTGGCCCGTTGTCAGGCAACGTGGCGTGGTGTGCACTGTGTTTGCTGACGCAA
CCCCCACTGGTTGGGGCATTGCCACCACCTGTCAGCTCCTTTCCGGGACTTTCGCTTTCCCCCTCCCTAT
TGCCACGGCGGAACTCATCGCCGCCTGCCTTGCCCGCTGCTGGACAGGGGCTCGGCTGTTGGGCACTGAC
AATTCCGTGGTGTTGTCGGGGAAATCATCGTCCTTTCCTTGGCTGCTCGCCTGTGTTGCCACCTGGATTC
TGCGCGGGACGTCCTTCTGCTACGTCCCTTCGGCCCTCAATCCAGCGGACCTTCCTTCCCGCGGCCTGCT
GCCGGCTCTGCGGCCTCTTCCGCGTCTTCGCCTTCGCCCTCAGACGAGTCGGATCTCCCTTTGGGCCGCC
TCCCCGCCTGAGATCCTTTAAGACCAATGACTTACAAGGCAGCTGTAGATCTTAGCCACTTTTTAAAAGA
AAAGGGGGGACTGGAAGGGCTAATTCACTCCCAACGAAGACAAGATCTGCTTTTTGCTTGTACTGGGTCT
CTCTGGTTAGACCAGATCTGAGCCTGGGAGCTCTCTGGCTAACTAGGGAACCCACTGCTTAAGCCTCAAT
AAAGCTTGCCTTGAGTGCTTCAAGTAGTGTGTGCCCGTCTGTTGTGTGACTCTGGTAACTAGAGATCCCT
CAGACCCTTTTAGTCAGTGTGGAAAATCTCTAGCAGTAGTAGTTCATGTCATCTTATTATTCAGTATTTA
TAACTTGCAAAGAAATGAATATCAGAGAGTGAGAGGCCCGGGTTAATTAAGGAAAGGGCTAGATCATTCT
TGAAGACGAAAGGGCCTCGTGATACGCCTATTTTTATAGGTTAATGTCATGATAATAATGGTTTCTTAGA
CGTCAGGTGGCACTTTTCGGGGAAATGTGCGCGGAACCCCTATTTGTTTATTTTTCTAAATACATTCAAA
TATGTATCCGCTCATGAGACAATAACCCTGATAAATGCTTCAATAATATTGAAAAAGGAAGAGTATGAGT
ATTCAACATTTCCGTGTCGCCCTTATTCCCTTTTTTGCGGCATTTTGCCTTCCTGTTTTTGCTCACCCAG
AAACGCTGGTGAAAGTAAAAGATGCTGAAGATCAGTTGGGTGCACGAGTGGGTTACATCGAACTGGATCT
CAACAGCGGTAAGATCCTTGAGAGTTTTCGCCCCGAAGAACGTTTTCCAATGATGAGCACTTTTAAAGTT
CTGCTATGTGGCGCGGTATTATCCCGTGTTGACGCCGGGCAAGAGCAACTCGGTCGCCGCATACACTATT
CTCAGAATGACTTGGTTGAGTACTCACCAGTCACAGAAAAGCATCTTACGGATGGCATGACAGTAAGAGA
ATTATGCAGTGCTGCCATAACCATGAGTGATAACACTGCGGCCAACTTACTTCTGACAACGATCGGAGGA
CCGAAGGAGCTAACCGCTTTTTTGCACAACATGGGGGATCATGTAACTCGCCTTGATCGTTGGGAACCGG
AGCTGAATGAAGCCATACCAAACGACGAGCGTGACACCACGATGCCTGTAGCAATGGCAACAACGTTGCG
CAAACTATTAACTGGCGAACTACTTACTCTAGCTTCCCGGCAACAATTAATAGACTGGATGGAGGCGGAT
AAAGTTGCAGGACCACTTCTGCGCTCGGCCCTTCCGGCTGGCTGGTTTATTGCTGATAAATCTGGAGCCG
GTGAGCGTGGGTCTCGCGGTATCATTGCAGCACTGGGGCCAGATGGTAAGCCCTCCCGTATCGTAGTTAT
CTACACGACGGGGAGTCAGGCAACTATGGATGAACGAAATAGACAGATCGCTGAGATAGGTGCCTCACTG
ATTAAGCATTGGTAACTGTCAGACCAAGTTTACTCATATATACTTTAGATTGATTTAAAACTTCATTTTT
AATTTAAAAGGATCTAGGTGAAGATCCTTTTTGATAATCTCATGACCAAAATCCCTTAACGTGAGTTTTC
GTTCCACTGAGCGTCAGACCCCGTAGAAAAGATCAAAGGATCTTCTTGAGATCCTTTTTTTCTGCGCGTA
ATCTGCTGCTTGCAAACAAAAAAACCACCGCTACCAGCGGTGGTTTGTTTGCCGGATCAAGAGCTACCAA
CTCTTTTTCCGAAGGTAACTGGCTTCAGCAGAGCGCAGATACCAAATACTGTTCTTCTAGTGTAGCCGTA
GTTAGGCCACCACTTCAAGAACTCTGTAGCACCGCCTACATACCTCGCTCTGCTAATCCTGTTACCAGTG
GCTGCTGCCAGTGGCGATAAGTCGTGTCTTACCGGGTTGGACTCAAGACGATAGTTACCGGATAAGGCGC
AGCGGTCGGGCTGAACGGGGGGTTCGTGCACACAGCCCAGCTTGGAGCGAACGACCTACACCGAACTGAG
ATACCTACAGCGTGAGCTATGAGAAAGCGCCACGCTTCCCGAAGGGAGAAAGGCGGACAGGTATCCGGTA
AGCGGCAGGGTCGGAACAGGAGAGCGCACGAGGGAGCTTCCAGGGGGAAACGCCTGGTATCTTTATAGTC
CTGTCGGGTTTCGCCACCTCTGACTTGAGCGTCGATTTTTGTGATGCTCGTCAGGGGGGCGGAGCCTATG
GAAAAACGCCAGCAACGCGGCCTTTTTACGGTTCCTGGCCTTTTGCTGGCCTTTTGCTCACATGTTCTTT
CCTGCGTTATCCCCTGATTCTGTGGATAACCGTATTACCGCCTTTGAGTGAGCTGATACCGCTCGCCGCA
GCCGAACGACCGAGCGCAGCGAGTCAGTGAGCGAGGAAGCGGAAGAGCGCCCAATACGCAAACCGCCTCT
CCCCGCGCGTTGGCCGATTCATTAATGCAGCAAGCTCATGGCTGACTAATTTTTTTTATTTATGCAGAGG
CCGAGGCCGCCTCGGCCTCTGAGCTATTCCAGAAGTAGTGAGGAGGCTTTTTTGGAGGCCTAGGCTTTTG
CAAAAAGCTCCCCGTGGCACGACAGGTTTCCCGACTGGAAAGCGGGCAGTGAGCGCAACGCAATTAATGT
GAGTTAGCTCACTCATTAGGCACCCCAGGCTTTACACTTTATGCTTCCGGCTCGTATGTTGTGTGGAATT
GTGAGCGGATAACAATTTCACACAGGAAACAGCTATGACATGATTACGAATTTCACAAATAAAGCATTTT
TTTCACTGCATTCTAGTTGTGGTTTGTCCAAACTCATCAATGTATCTTATCATGTCTGGATCAACTGGAT
AACTCAAGCTAACCAAAATCATCCCAAACTTCCCACCCCATACCCTATTACCACTGCCAATTACCTGTGG
TTTCATTTACTCTAAACCTGTGATTCCTCTGAATTATTTTCATTTTAAAGAAATTGTATTTGTTAAATAT
GTACTACAAACTTAGTAGT
Features (pLannotate 1.2.2; 30 found; start..end, strand, type, name):
    377..634     +  LTR            5' LTR (truncated): truncated 5' long terminal repeat (LTR) from HIV-1
    681..806     +  misc_feature   HIV-1 Ψ: packaging signal of human immunodeficiency virus type 1
    790..1128    +  CDS            HIV-1 gag (fragment): gag protein from human immunodeficiency virus 1; gag
   1303..1536    +  misc_feature   RRE: The Rev response element (RRE) of HIV-1 allows for Rev-dependent mRNA export from the nucleus to the cytoplasm.
   1913..2013    +  CDS            Rev (fragment): human immunodeficiency virus 1 (HIV-1) Rev protein; rev; enhances nuclear export of unspliced and incompletely spliced viral mRNAs
   2058..2175    +  misc_feature   cPPT/CTS: central polypurine tract and central termination sequence of HIV-1
   2223..3401    +  promoter       EF-1α promoter: strong constitutive promoter for human elongation factor EF-1α
   3421..3445    +  protein_bind   attB1: mutant version of attB; recombination site for the Gateway® BP reaction BP Clonase™
   3448..8274    +  CDS            MAP3K4: M3K4_HUMAN - Also known as KIAA0213, MAPKKK4, MEKK4, MTK1. Experimental evidence at protein level: Swiss-Prot protein existence level 1. Component of a protein kinase signal transduction cascade. Activates the CSBP2, P38 and JNK MAPK pathways, but not the ERK pathway. Specifically phosphorylates and activates MAP2K4 and MAP2K6. From Homo sapiens (Human).
   8279..8303    -  protein_bind   attB2: mutant version of attB; recombination site for the Gateway® BP reaction BP Clonase™
   8311..8329    +  promoter       T3 promoter: promoter for bacteriophage T3 RNA polymerase
   8355..8373    -  promoter       T7 promoter: promoter for bacteriophage T7 RNA polymerase
   8379..8397    -  protein_bind   attB4 (fragment): mutant version of attB; core recombination site for the Gateway® BP reaction BP Clonase™
   8453..8494    +  CDS            V5 tag: epitope tag from simian virus 5
   8620..9082    +  misc_feature   IRES: internal ribosome entry site (IRES) of the encephalomyocarditis virus (EMCV)
   9096..9693    +  CDS            PuroR (fragment): puromycin N-acetyltransferase; pac from Streptomyces; confers resistance to puromycin
   9709..10297   +  misc_feature   WPRE: woodchuck hepatitis virus posttranscriptional regulatory element
  10305..10370   +  CDS            nef (fragment): NEF_HV1Z2 - Experimental evidence at protein level: Swiss-Prot protein existence level 1. Extracellular Nef protein targets CD4(+) T-lymphocytes for apoptosis by interacting with CXCR4 surface receptors. From Human immunodeficiency virus type 1 group M subtype D (isolate Z2/CDC-Z34) (HIV-1).
  10372..10605   +  LTR            3' LTR (ΔU3): self-inactivating 3' long terminal repeat (LTR) from HIV-1
  10810..10914   +  promoter       AmpR promoter: bla
  10915..11775   +  CDS            AmpR: β-lactamase; bla; confers resistance to ampicillin, carbenicillin, and related antibiotics
  11946..12534   +  rep_origin     ori: high-copy-number ColE1/pMB1/pBR322/pUC origin of replication
  12717..12771   +  CDS            lacI (fragment): lac repressor; lacI; The lac repressor binds to the lac operator to inhibit transcription in E. coli. This inhibition can be relieved by adding lactose or isopropyl-β-D-thiogalactopyranoside (IPTG).
  12777..12870   +  rep_origin     SV40 ori (fragment): SV40 origin of replication
  12895..12932   +  CDS            lacI (fragment): lac repressor; lacI; The lac repressor binds to the lac operator to inhibit transcription in E. coli. This inhibition can be relieved by adding lactose or isopropyl-β-D-thiogalactopyranoside (IPTG).
  12945..12966   +  protein_bind   CAP binding site: CAP binding activates transcription in the presence of cAMP. E. coli catabolite activator protein
  12981..13011   +  promoter       lac promoter: promoter for the E. coli lac operon
  13015..13037   +  protein_bind   lac operator (fragment): The lac repressor binds to the lac operator to inhibit transcription in E. coli. This inhibition can be relieved by adding lactose or isopropyl-β-D-thiogalactopyranoside (IPTG). lac repressor encoded by lacI
  13069..13152   +  polyA_signal   SV40 poly(A) signal (fragment): SV40 polyadenylation signal
  13319..329     +  CDS            nef (fragment) (across the origin): NEF_HV1BR - Experimental evidence at protein level: Swiss-Prot protein existence level 1. Extracellular Nef protein targets CD4(+) T-lymphocytes for apoptosis by interacting with CXCR4 surface receptors (PubMed:14990729). From Human immunodeficiency virus type 1 group M subtype B (isolate BRU/LAI) (HIV-1).
