[The description below was written by a language model from this plasmid's Addgene catalogue record and pLannotate feature annotations shown in this document.]
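Description:
pHAGE-MAP3K4-P27_P28insP is a 13.3 kb HIV-1-based lentiviral expression plasmid built on the pHAGE backbone and carrying a mutant human MAP3K4 (MEKK4/MTK1) open reading frame. It is propagated in E. coli through a high-copy ColE1/pUC-type origin with ampicillin selection (AmpR, β-lactamase). The recorded growth strain, Stbl3, is a recombination-deficient host commonly chosen to keep repeated LTR sequences stable. The viral portion contains a truncated 5' LTR, the Ψ packaging signal with an adjoining gag fragment, the Rev response element for Rev-dependent nuclear export of the genomic RNA, the cPPT/CTS element, and a ΔU3 self-inactivating 3' LTR. Because the vector itself carries only fragments of viral genes, the viral proteins must be supplied in trans to produce particles.

Between the LTRs, the constitutive human EF-1α promoter drives the MAP3K4 coding sequence, which is flanked by attB1 and attB2 sites left by Gateway recombination. The insert carries the P27_P28insP mutation, an in-frame insertion of one proline between prolines 27 and 28. MAP3K4 is a MAP kinase kinase kinase that phosphorylates MAP2K4 and MAP2K6 and activates the p38 and JNK pathways. A V5 epitope sequence is annotated downstream of attB2, but the record does not say whether it is fused in frame to the kinase. An EMCV IRES then directs translation of puromycin N-acetyltransferase from the same transcript, allowing puromycin selection of transduced cells, and a WPRE enhances transcript expression. The stated purpose is lentiviral expression of this variant, and the construct comes from a study that functionally annotated somatic mutations found in cancer.
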