Addgene plasmid #116431: pHAGE-MAP3K4-P27_P28insP
Purpose: Lentiviral expression of MAP3K4 P27_P28insP
Depositing lab: Gordon Mills & Kenneth Scott. Depositing organization: Baylor College of Medicine. Publication: Systematic Functional Annotation of Somatic Mutations in Cancer. Ng PK, Li J, Jeong KJ, Shao S, Chen H, Tsang YH, Sengupta S, Wang Z, Bhavana VH, Tran R, Soewito S, Minussi DC, Moreno D, Kong K, Dogruluk T, Lu H, Gao J, Tokheim C, Zhou DC, Johnson AM, Zeng J, Ip CKM, Ju Z, Wester M, Yu S, Li Y, Vellano CP, Schultz N, Karchin R, Ding L, Lu Y, Cheung LWT, Chen K, Shaw KR, Meric-Bernstam F, Scott KL, Yi S, Sahni N, Liang H, Mills GB. Cancer Cell. 2018 Mar 12;33(3):450-462.e10. doi: 10.1016/j.ccell.2018.01.021. PubMed 29533785.
Backbone
  Vector backbone: pHAGE
  Vector type: Lentiviral
Growth in bacteria
  Bacterial resistance: Ampicillin, 100 μg/mL
  Growth temperature: 37°C
  Growth strain: Stbl3
  Copy number: High Copy
Gene/Insert
  Gene/Insert name: MAP3K4
  Species: H. sapiens (human)
  Mutation: P27_P28insP
  Entrez Gene: MAP3K4 (a.k.a. MAPKKK4, MEKK 4, MEKK4, MTK1, PRO0412)
  Cloning method: Gateway Cloning
Terms and licenses: Academic/Nonprofit Terms; Industry Terms: Not Available to Industry
How to cite: pHAGE-MAP3K4-P27_P28insP was a gift from Gordon Mills & Kenneth Scott (Addgene plasmid # 116431 ; http://n2t.net/addgene:116431 ; RRID:Addgene_116431)
