>Addgene plasmid #116431 | pHAGE-MAP3K4-P27_P28insP | depositor partial sequence | sequence record 219305 | insert
ATGAGAGAAGCCGCTGCCGCGCTGGTCCCTCCTCCCGCCTTTGCCGTCACGCCTGCCGCCGCCATGGAGG
AGCCGCCGCCACCGCCGCCGCCGCCGCCACCACCGCCACCGGAACCCGAGACCGAGTCAGAACCCGAGTG
CTGCTTGGCGGCGAGGCAAGAGGGCACATTGGGAGATTCAGCTTGCAAGAGTCCTGAATCTGATCTAGAA
GACTTCTCCGATGAAACAAATACAGAGAATCTTTATGGTACCTCTCCCCCCAGCACACCTCGACAGATGA
AACGCATGTCAACCAAACATCAGAGGAATAATGTGGGGAGGCCAGCCAGTCGGTCTAATTTGAAAGAAAA
AATGAATGCACCAAATCAGCCTCCACATAAAGACACTGGAAAAACAGTGGAGAATGTGGAAGAATACAGC
TATAAGCAGGAGAAAAAGATCCGAGCAGCTCTTAGAACAACAGAGCGTGATCATAAAAAAAATGTACAGT
GCTCATTCATGTTAGACTCAGTGGGTGGATCTTTGCCAAAAAAATCAATTCCAGATGTGGATCTCAATAA
GCCTTACCTCAGCCTTGGCTGTAGCAATGCTAAGCTTCCAGTATCTGTGCCCATGCCTATAGCCAGACCT
GCACGCCAGACTTCTAGGACTGACTGTCCAGCAGATCGTTTAAAGTTTTTTGAAACTTTACGACTTTTGC
TAAAGCTTACCTCAGTCTCAAAGAAAAAAGACAGGGAGCAAAGAGGACAAGAAAATACGTCTGGTTTCTG
GCTTAACCGATCTAACGAACTGATCTGGTTAGAGCTACAAGCCTGGCATGCAGGACGGACAATTAACGAC
CAGGACTTCTTTTTATATACAGCCCGTCAAGCCATCCCAGATATTATTAATGAAATCCTTACTTTCAAAG
TCGACTATGGGAGCTTCGCCTTTGTTAGAGATAGAGCTGGTTTTAATGGTACTTCAGTAGAAGGGCAGTG
CAAAGCCACTCCTGGAACAAAGATTGTAGGTTACTCAACACATCATGAGCATCTCCAACGCCAGAGGGTC
TCATTTGAGCAGGTAAAACGGATAATGGAGCTGCTAGAGTACATAGAAGCACTTTATCCATCATTGCAGG
CTCTTCAGAAGGACTATGAAAAATATGCTGCAAAAGACTTCCAGGACAGGGTGCAGGCACTCTGTTTGTG
GTTAAACATCACAAAAGACTTAAATCAGAAATTAAGGATTATGGGCACTGTTTTGGGCATCAAGAATTTA
TCAGACATTGGCTGGCCAGTGTTTGAAATCCCTTCCCCTCGACCATCCAAAGGTAATGAGCCGGAGTATG
AGGGTGATGACACAGAAGGAGAATTAAAGGAGTTGGAAAGTAGTACGGATGAGAGTGAAGAAGAACAAAT
CTCTGATCCTAGGGTACCGGAAATCAGACAGCCCATAGATAACAGCTTCGACATCCAGTCGCGGGACTGC
ATATCCAAGAAGCTTGAGAGGCTCGAATCTGAGGATGATTCTCTTGGCTGGGGAGCACCAGACTGGAGCA
CAGAAGCAGGCTTTAGTAGACATTGTCTGACTTCTATTTATAGACCATTTGTAGACAAAGCACTGAAGCA
GATGGGGTTAAGAAAGTTAATTTTAAGACTTCACAAGCTAATGGATGGTTCCTTGCAAAGGGCACGTATA
GCATTGGTAAAGAACGATCGTCCAGTGGAGTTTTCTGAATTTCCAGATCCCATGTGGGGTTCAGATTATG
TGCAGTTGTCAAGGACACCACCTTCATCTGAGGAGAAATGCAGTGCTGTGTCGTGGGAGGAGCTGAAGGC
CATGGATTTACCTTCATTCGAACCTGCCTTCCTAGTTCTCTGCCGAGTCCTTCTGAATGTCATACATGAG
TGTCTGAAGTTAAGATTGGAGCAGAGACCTGCTGGAGAACCATCTCTCTTGAGTATTAAGCAGCTGGTGA
GAGAGTGTAAGGAGGTCCTGAAGGGCGGCCTGCTGATGAAGCAGTACTACCAGTTCATGCTGCAGGAGGT
TCTGGAGGACTTGGAGAAGCCCGACTGCAACATTGACGCTTTTGAAGAGGATCTACATAAAATGCTTATG
GTGTATTTTGATTACATGAGAAGCTGGATCCAAATGCTACAGCAATTACCTCAAGCATCGCATAGTTTAA
AAAATCTGTTAGAAGAAGAATGGAATTTCACCAAAGAAATAACTCATTACATACGGGGAGGAGAAGCACA
GGCCGGGAAGCTTTTCTGTGACATTGCAGGAATGCTGCTGAAATCTACAGGAAGTTTTTTAGAATTTGGC
TTACAGGAGAGCTGTGCTGAATTTTGGACTAGTGCGGATGACAGCAGTGCTTCCGACGAAATCAGGAGGT
CTGTTATAGAGATCAGTCGAGCCCTGAAGGAGCTCTTCCATGAAGCCAGAGAAAGGGCTTCCAAAGCACT
TGGATTTGCTAAAATGTTGAGAAAGGACCTGGAAATAGCAGCAGAATTCAGGCTTTCAGCCCCAGTTAGA
GACCTCCTGGATGTTCTGAAATCAAAACAGTATGTCAAGGTGCAAATTCCTGGGTTAGAAAACTTGCAAA
TGTTTGTTCCAGACACTCTTGCTGAGGAGAAGAGTATTATTTTGCAGTTACTCAATGCAGCTGCAGGAAA
GGACTGTTCAAAAGATTCAGATGACGTACTCATCGATGCCTATCTGCTTCTGACCAAGCACGGTGATCGA
GCCCGTGATTCAGAGGACAGCTGGGGCACCTGGGAGGCACAGCCTGTCAAAGTCGTGCCTCAGGTGGAGA
CTGTTGACACCCTGAGAAGCATGCAGGTGGATAATCTTTTACTAGTTGTCATGCAGTCTGCGCATCTCAC
AATTCAGAGAAAAGCTTTCCAGCAGTCCATTGAGGGACTTATGACTCTGTGCCAGGAGCAGACATCCAGT
CAGCCGGTCATCGCCAAAGCTTTGCAGCAGCTGAAGAATGATGCATTGGAGCTATGCAACAGGATAAGCA
ATGCCATTGACCGCGTGGACCACATGTTCACATCAGAATTTGATGCTGAGGTTGATGAATCTGAATCTGT
CACCTTGCAACAGTACTACCGAGAAGCAATGATTCAGGGGTACAATTTTGGATTTGAGTATCATAAAGAA
GTTGTTCGTTTGATGTCTGGGGAGTTTAGACAGAAGATAGGAGACAAATATATAAGCTTTGCCCGGAAGT
GGATGAATTATGTCCTGACTAAATGTGAGAGTGGTAGAGGTACAAGACCCAGGTGGGCGACTCAAGGATT
TGATTTTCTACAAGCAATTGAACCTGCCTTTATTTCAGCTTTACCAGAAGATGACTTCTTGAGTTTACAA
GCCTTGATGAATGAATGCATTGGCCATGTCATAGGAAAACCACACAGTCCTGTTACAGGTTTGTACCTTG
CCATTCATCGGAACAGCCCCCGTCCTATGAAGGTACCTCGATGCCATAGTGACCCTCCTAACCCACACCT
CATTATCCCCACTCCAGAGGGATTCAGCACTCGGAGCATGCCTTCCGACGCGCGGAGCCATGGCAGCCCT
GCTGCTGCTGCTGCTGCTGCTGCTGCTGCTGTTGCTGCCAGTCGGCCCAGCCCCTCTGGTGGTGACTCTG
TGCTGCCCAAATCCATCAGCAGTGCCCATGATACCAGGGGTTCCAGCGTTCCTGAAAATGATCGATTGGC
TTCCATAGCTGCTGAATTGCAGTTTAGGTCCCTGAGTCGTCACTCAAGCCCCACGGAGGAGCGAGATGAA
CCAGCATATCCAAGAGGAGATTCAAGTGGGTCCACAAGAAGAAGTTGGGAACTTCGGACACTAATCAGCC
AGAGTAAAGATACTGCTTCTAAACTAGGACCCATAGAAGCTATCCAGAAGTCAGTCCGATTGTTTGAAGA
AAAGAGGTACCGAGAAATGAGGAGAAAGAATATCATTGGTCAAGTTTGTGATACGCCTAAGTCCTATGAT
AATGTTATGCACGTTGGCTTGAGGAAGGTGACCTTCAAATGGCAAAGAGGAAACAAAATTGGAGAAGGCC
AGTATGGGAAGGTGTACACCTGCATCAGCGTCGACACCGGGGAGCTGATGGCCATGAAAGAGATTCGATT
TCAACCTAATGACCATAAGACTATCAAGGAAACTGCAGACGAATTGAAAATATTCGAAGGCATCAAACAC
CCCAATCTGGTTCGGTATTTTGGTGTGGAGCTCCATAGAGAAGAAATGTACATCTTCATGGAGTACTGCG
ATGAGGGGACTTTAGAAGAGGTGTCAAGGCTGGGACTTCAGGAACATGTGATTAGGCTGTATTCAAAGCA
GATCACCATTGCGATCAACGTCCTCCATGAGCATGGCATAGTCCACCGTGACATTAAAGGTGCCAATATC
TTCCTTACCTCATCTGGATTAATCAAACTGGGAGATTTTGGATGTTCAGTAAAGCTCAAAAACAATGCCC
AGACCATGCCTGGTGAAGTGAACAGCACCCTGGGGACAGCAGCATACATGGCACCTGAAGTCATCACTCG
TGCCAAAGGAGAGGGCCATGGGCGTGCGGCCGACATCTGGAGTCTGGGGTGTGTTGTCATAGAGATGGTG
ACTGGCAAGAGGCCTTGGCATGAGTATGAGCACAACTTTCAAATTATGTATAAAGTGGGGATGGGACATA
AGCCACCAATCCCTGAAAGATTAAGCCCTGAAGGAAAGGACTTCCTTTCTCACTGCCTTGAGAGTGACCC
AAAGATGAGATGGACCGCCAGCCAGCTCCTCGACCATTCGTTTGTCAAGGTTTGCACAGATGAAGAATGA
